Addgene plasmid #141679: TFORF0742
Purpose: Lentiviral vector for overexpressing transcription factor ORFs with unique 24-bp barcodes. Barcodes facilitate identification of transcription factors in pooled screens.
Depositing lab: Feng Zhang. Depositing organization: Broad Institute. Publication: A transcription factor atlas of directed differentiation. Joung J, Ma S, Tay T, Geiger-Schuller KR, Kirchgatterer PC, Verdine VK, Guo B, Arias-Garcia MA, Allen WE, Singh A, Kuksenko O, Abudayyeh OO, Gootenberg JS, Fu Z, Macrae RK, Buenrostro JD, Regev A, Zhang F. Cell. 2023 Jan 5;186(1):209-229.e26. doi: 10.1016/j.cell.2022.11.026. PubMed 36608654.
Backbone
  Vector backbone: pLX_TRC317
  Backbone manufacturer: Broad Institute Genetic Perturbation Platform
  Backbone size w/o insert (bp): 8264
  Vector type: Mammalian Expression, Lentiviral
  Selectable markers: Puromycin
Growth in bacteria
  Bacterial resistance: Ampicillin, 100 μg/mL
  Growth temperature: 37°C
  Growth strain: NEB Stable
  Copy number: High Copy
Gene/Insert
  Gene/Insert name: ZNF485
  Species: H. sapiens (human)
  Insert size (bp): 1427
  Entrez Gene: ZNF485
  Promoter: EF1a
  Cloning method: Unknown
  Sequencing primers: 5′ GGGTGGAGACTGAAGTTAGGCCAG; 3′ CACATAGCGTAAAAGGAGCAACATAG
Terms and licenses: Academic/Nonprofit Terms; Industry Terms: Not Available to Industry
Depositor comments: NM_001318141,NM_145312,NM_001318140,ENST00000361807,ENST00000374435 . The transcription factor ORF portion of this plasmid was synthesized by Genewiz. Please test multiple small colonies in case of plasmid recombination. To make this collection available in a timely manner, a portion of this collection was not fully sequenced by Addgene. If an Addgene verified full plasmid sequence is not available, please contact us prior to placing an order to request the full sequence.
How to cite: TFORF0742 was a gift from Feng Zhang (Addgene plasmid # 141679 ; http://n2t.net/addgene:141679 ; RRID:Addgene_141679)
