[The description below was written by a language model from this plasmid's Addgene catalogue record and pLannotate feature annotations shown in this document.]
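Description:
TFORF0742 is a lentiviral mammalian expression plasmid built on the pLX_TRC317 backbone and carrying the human zinc-finger gene ZNF485 as a barcoded transcription factor ORF. It belongs to a large collection in which each ORF is paired with a unique 24-bp barcode, so that individual factors can be identified by sequencing in pooled overexpression screens, such as those for directed differentiation. In bacteria the plasmid is maintained through a high-copy ColE1/pUC-type origin and selected with ampicillin (AmpR). An f1 origin and remnants of a lac/T7/T3 cloning region are also present in the backbone. The record warns that recombination can occur during propagation, as is common for vectors carrying LTR repeats.

The viral portion has a third-generation layout. An RSV promoter drives a truncated HIV-1 5' LTR, followed by the Ψ packaging signal with a partial gag sequence, the RRE for Rev-dependent nuclear export, and a cPPT/CTS element. At the far end are a self-inactivating ΔU3 3' LTR and an SV40 polyadenylation signal. Two expression units lie between the LTRs. An SV40 early promoter drives puromycin N-acetyltransferase for selecting transduced cells, and the strong constitutive EF-1α promoter drives the ZNF485 ORF. A WPRE downstream enhances transcript stability and expression.

The automated annotation labels only about the first 460 nt after the EF-1α promoter as ZNF485, although the catalogue lists a 1,427-bp insert. The remaining stretch up to the WPRE is largely unannotated and presumably holds the rest of the ORF and the barcode, whose position is not marked in the feature table. The short U6 promoter and small t antigen hits are only fragments and are unlikely to be functional elements.
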