Features (pLannotate 1.2.2; 31 found; start..end, strand, type, name):
     20..246     +  promoter       RSV promoter: Rous sarcoma virus enhancer/promoter
    247..427     +  LTR            5' LTR (truncated): truncated 5' long terminal repeat (LTR) from HIV-1
    474..599     +  misc_feature   HIV-1 Ψ: packaging signal of human immunodeficiency virus type 1
    583..946     +  CDS            HIV-1 gag (fragment): gag protein from human immunodeficiency virus 1; gag
   1092..1325    +  misc_feature   RRE: The Rev response element (RRE) of HIV-1 allows for Rev-dependent mRNA export from the nucleus to the cytoplasm.
   1702..1728    +  CDS            Rev (fragment): human immunodeficiency virus 1 (HIV-1) Rev protein; rev; enhances nuclear export of unspliced and incompletely spliced viral mRNAs
   1735..1758    +  promoter       SV40 promoter (fragment): SV40 early promoter
   1759..1830    +  promoter       SV40 promoter (fragment): SV40 enhancer and early promoter
   1854..1989    +  rep_origin     SV40 ori: SV40 origin of replication
   2035..2631    +  CDS            PuroR (fragment): puromycin N-acetyltransferase; pac from Streptomyces; confers resistance to puromycin
   2680..2797    +  misc_feature   cPPT/CTS: central polypurine tract and central termination sequence of HIV-1
   2862..2928    +  CDS            small t antigen (fragment): SV40 (simian virus 40) small t antigen
   2935..4113    +  promoter       EF-1α promoter: strong constitutive promoter for human elongation factor EF-1α
   4130..4591    +  CDS            ZNF485 (fragment): ZN485_HUMAN - Experimental evidence at protein level: Swiss-Prot protein existence level 1. May be involved in transcriptional regulation. From Homo sapiens (Human).
   5468..5521    +  promoter       U6 promoter (fragment): RNA polymerase III promoter for human U6 snRNA
   5563..6151    +  misc_feature   WPRE: woodchuck hepatitis virus posttranscriptional regulatory element
   6202..6221    +  misc_feature   cPPT/CTS (fragment): central polypurine tract and central termination sequence of HIV-1
   6223..6456    +  LTR            3' LTR (ΔU3): self-inactivating 3' long terminal repeat (LTR) from HIV-1
   6534..6655    +  polyA_signal   SV40 poly(A) signal: SV40 polyadenylation signal
   6695..6830    +  rep_origin     SV40 ori: SV40 origin of replication
   6851..6869    -  promoter       T7 promoter: promoter for bacteriophage T7 RNA polymerase
   6877..7032    +  CDS            lacZα (fragment): LacZα fragment of β-galactosidase; lacZ fragment
   7037..7465    +  rep_origin     f1 ori (sequence partly withheld): f1 bacteriophage origin of replication; arrow indicates direction of (+) strand synthesis
   7518..7622    +  promoter       AmpR promoter: bla
   7623..8483    +  CDS            AmpR: β-lactamase; bla; confers resistance to ampicillin, carbenicillin, and related antibiotics
   8654..9242    +  rep_origin     ori: high-copy-number ColE1/pMB1/pBR322/pUC origin of replication
   9425..9517    +  CDS            lacI (fragment): lac repressor; lacI; The lac repressor binds to the lac operator to inhibit transcription in E. coli. This inhibition can be relieved by adding lactose or isopropyl-β-D-thiogalactopyranoside (IPTG).
   9530..9551    +  protein_bind   CAP binding site: CAP binding activates transcription in the presence of cAMP. E. coli catabolite activator protein
   9566..9596    +  promoter       lac promoter: promoter for the E. coli lac operon
   9604..9620    +  protein_bind   lac operator: The lac repressor binds to the lac operator to inhibit transcription in E. coli. This inhibition can be relieved by adding lactose or isopropyl-β-D-thiogalactopyranoside (IPTG). lac repressor encoded by lacI
   9665..9683    +  promoter       T3 promoter: promoter for bacteriophage T3 RNA polymerase
>Addgene plasmid #141679 | TFORF0742 | addgene full sequence | sequence record 408918 | Addgene NGS Result
GCTGGAGCTGCAAGCTTAATGTAGTCTTATGCAATACTCTTGTAGTCTTGCAACATGGTAACGATGAGTT
AGCAACATGCCTTACAAGGAGAGAAAAAGCACCGTGCATGCCGATTGGTGGAAGTAAGGTGGTACGATCG
TGCCTTATTAGGAAGGCAACAGACGGGTCTGACATGGATTGGACGAACCACTGAATTGCCGCATTGCAGA
GATATTGTATTTAAGTGCCTAGCTCGATACATAAACGGGTCTCTCTGGTTAGACCAGATCTGAGCCTGGG
AGCTCTCTGGCTAACTAGGGAACCCACTGCTTAAGCCTCAATAAAGCTTGCCTTGAGTGCTTCAAGTAGT
GTGTGCCCGTCTGTTGTGTGACTCTGGTAACTAGAGATCCCTCAGACCCTTTTAGTCAGTGTGGAAAATC
TCTAGCAGTGGCGCCCGAACAGGGACTTGAAAGCGAAAGGGAAACCAGAGGAGCTCTCTCGACGCAGGAC
TCGGCTTGCTGAAGCGCGCACGGCAAGAGGCGAGGGGCGGCGACTGGTGAGTACGCCAAAAATTTTGACT
AGCGGAGGCTAGAAGGAGAGAGATGGGTGCGAGAGCGTCAGTATTAAGCGGGGGAGAATTAGATCGCGAT
GGGAAAAAATTCGGTTAAGGCCAGGGGGAAAGAAAAAATATAAATTAAAACATATAGTATGGGCAAGCAG
GGAGCTAGAACGATTCGCAGTTAATCCTGGCCTGTTAGAAACATCAGAAGGCTGTAGACAAATACTGGGA
CAGCTACAACCATCCCTTCAGACAGGATCAGAAGAACTTAGATCATTATATAATACAGTAGCAACCCTCT
ATTGTGTGCATCAAAGGATAGAGATAAAAGACACCAAGGAAGCTTTAGACAAGATAGAGGAAGAGCAAAA
CAAAAGTAAGACCACCGCACAGCAAGCGGCCGCTGATCTTCAGACCTGGAGGAGGAGATATGAGGGACAA
TTGGAGAAGTGAATTATATAAATATAAAGTAGTAAAAATTGAACCATTAGGAGTAGCACCCACCAAGGCA
AAGAGAAGAGTGGTGCAGAGAGAAAAAAGAGCAGTGGGAATAGGAGCTTTGTTCCTTGGGTTCTTGGGAG
CAGCAGGAAGCACTATGGGCGCAGCGTCAATGACGCTGACGGTACAGGCCAGACAATTATTGTCTGGTAT
AGTGCAGCAGCAGAACAATTTGCTGAGGGCTATTGAGGCGCAACAGCATCTGTTGCAACTCACAGTCTGG
GGCATCAAGCAGCTCCAGGCAAGAATCCTGGCTGTGGAAAGATACCTAAAGGATCAACAGCTCCTGGGGA
TTTGGGGTTGCTCTGGAAAACTCATTTGCACCACTGCTGTGCCTTGGAATGCTAGTTGGAGTAATAAATC
TCTGGAACAGATTTGGAATCACACGACCTGGATGGAGTGGGACAGAGAAATTAACAATTACACAAGCTTA
ATACACTCCTTAATTGAAGAATCGCAAAACCAGCAAGAAAAGAATGAACAAGAATTATTGGAATTAGATA
AATGGGCAAGTTTGTGGAATTGGTTTAACATAACAAATTGGCTGTGGTATATAAAATTATTCATAATGAT
AGTAGGAGGCTTGGTAGGTTTAAGAATAGTTTTTGCTGTACTTTCTATAGTGAATAGAGTTAGGCAGGGA
TATTCACCATTATCGTTTCAGACCCACCTCCCAACCCCGAGGGGACCCATGCATTGCATCTCAATTAGTC
AGCAACCAGGTGTGGAAAGTCCCCAGGCTCCCCAGCAGGCAGAAGTATGCAAAGCATGCGTCTCAATTAG
TCAGCAACCATAGTCCCGCCCCTAACTCCGCCCATCCCGCCCCTAACTCCGCCCAGTTCCGCCCATTCTC
CGCCCCATGGCTGACTAATTTTTTTTATTTATGCAGAGGCCGAGGCCGCCTCGGCCTCTGAGCTATTCCA
GAAGTAGTGAGGAGGCTTTTTTGGAGGCCTAGGCTTTTGCAAAAAGCTTTCTAGAGGTACCACCGGAGCT
TACCATGACCGAGTACAAGCCCACGGTGCGCCTCGCCACCCGCGACGACGTCCCCAGGGCCGTACGCACC
CTCGCCGCCGCGTTCGCCGACTACCCCGCCACGCGCCACACCGTCGATCCGGACCGCCACATCGAGCGGG
TCACCGAGCTGCAAGAACTCTTCCTCACGCGCGTCGGGCTCGACATCGGCAAGGTGTGGGTCGCGGACGA
CGGCGCCGCCGTGGCGGTCTGGACCACGCCGGAGAGCGTCGAAGCGGGGGCGGTGTTCGCCGAGATCGGC
CCGCGCATGGCCGAGTTGAGCGGTTCCCGGCTGGCCGCGCAGCAACAGATGGAAGGCCTCCTGGCGCCGC
ACCGGCCCAAGGAGCCCGCGTGGTTCCTGGCCACCGTCGGCGTCTCGCCCGACCACCAGGGCAAGGGTCT
GGGCAGCGCCGTCGTGCTCCCCGGAGTGGAGGCGGCCGAGCGCGCCGGGGTGCCCGCCTTCCTGGAGACC
TCCGCGCCCCGCAACCTCCCCTTCTACGAGCGGCTCGGCTTCACCGTCACCGCCGACGTCGAGGTGCCCG
AAGGACCGCGCACCTGGTGCATGACCCGCAAGCCCGGTGCCAGTTAACGAATTCTAGATCTTGAGACAAA
TGGCAGTATTCATCCACAATTTTAAAAGAAAAGGGGGGATTGGGGGGTACAGTGCAGGGGAAAGAATAGT
AGACATAATAGCAACAGACATACAAACTAAAGAATTACAAAAACAAATTACAAAAATTCAAAATTTTCGG
GTTTATTACAGGGACAGCAGAGATCCACTTTGGCGCCGGCTCGAGGCCTGCAGGTGCAAAGATGGATAAA
GTTTTAAACAGAGAGGAATCTTTGCAGCTAATGGACCTTCTAGGTCTTGAAAGGAGTGGGAATTGGCTCC
GGTGCCCGTCAGTGGGCAGAGCGCACATCGCCCACAGTCCCCGAGAAGTTGGGGGGAGGGGTCGGCAATT
GAACCGGTGCCTAGAGAAGGTGGCGCGGGGTAAACTGGGAAAGTGATGTCGTGTACTGGCTCCGCCTTTT
TCCCGAGGGTGGGGGAGAACCGTATATAAGTGCAGTAGTCGCCGTGAACGTTCTTTTTCGCAACGGGTTT
GCCGCCAGAACACAGGTAAGTGCCGTGTGTGGTTCCCGCGGGCCTGGCCTCTTTACGGGTTATGGCCCTT
GCGTGCCTTGAATTACTTCCACCTGGCTGCAGTACGTGATTCTTGATCCCGAGCTTCGGGTTGGAAGTGG
GTGGGAGAGTTCGAGGCCTTGCGCTTAAGGAGCCCCTTCGCCTCGTGCTTGAGTTGAGGCCTGGCCTGGG
CGCTGGGGCCGCCGCGTGCGAATCTGGTGGCACCTTCGCGCCTGTCTCGCTGCTTTCGATAAGTCTCTAG
CCATTTAAAATTTTTGATGACCTGCTGCGACGCTTTTTTTCTGGCAAGATAGTCTTGTAAATGCGGGCCA
AGATCTGCACACTGGTATTTCGGTTTTTGGGGCCGCGGGCGGCGACGGGGCCCGTGCGTCCCAGCGCACA
TGTTCGGCGAGGCGGGGCCTGCGAGCGCGGCCACCGAGAATCGGACGGGGGTAGTCTCAAGCTGGCCGGC
CTGCTCTGGTGCCTGGCCTCGCGCCGCCGTGTATCGCCCCGCCCTGGGCGGCAAGGCTGGCCCGGTCGGC
ACCAGTTGCGTGAGCGGAAAGATGGCCGCTTCCCGGCCCTGCTGCAGGGAGCTCAAAATGGAGGACGCGG
CGCTCGGGAGAGCGGGCGGGTGAGTCACCCACACAAAGGAAAAGGGCCTTTCCGTCCTCAGCCGTCGCTT
CATGTGACTCCACGGAGTACCGGGCGCCGTCCAGGCACCTCGATTAGTTCTCGAGCTTTTGGAGTACGTC
GTCTTTAGGTTGGGGGGAGGGGTTTTATGCGATGGAGTTTCCCCACACTGAGTGGGTGGAGACTGAAGTT
AGGCCAGCTTGGCACTTGATGTAATTCTCCTTGGAATTTGCCCTTTTTGAGTTTGGATCTTGGTTCATTC
TCAAGCCTCAGACAGTGGTTCAAAGTTTTTTTCTTCCATTTCAGGTGTCGTGAGGCTAGCACCGCCACCA
TGGCCCCAAGAGCCCAGATCCAGGGACCGCTGACATTTGGGGATGTGGCTGTGGCCTTTACCCGGATTGA
GTGGAGACACCTGGATGCTGCTCAGCGGGCCCTGTACAGGGATGTGATGCTGGAGAACTATGGGAATCTG
GTGTCTGTGGGGCTTCTCTCTTCCAAACCAAAACTAATTACTCAGTTGGAGCAAGGGGCAGAGCCCTGGA
CTGAGGTGCGAGAGGCTCCATCAGGCACACATGCAGTCGAGGATTACTGGTTTGAAACAAAGATGTCAGC
CCTAAAGCAAAGCACTTCTGAAGCATCTGTTCTGGGAGAGCGAACGAAAAGTGTCATGATGGAAAAAGGC
CTGGACTGGGAGGGCAGAAGCTCCACAGAGAAGAACTATAAGTGCAAGGAATGTGGGAAAGTCTTCAAAT
ACAATTCGTCCTTTATTAGCCACCAGAGAAATCACACCAGTGAGAAACCACATAAATGTAAAGAATGTGG
GATCGCCTTTATGAACAGTTCATCCCTTTTAAATCACCATAAGGTTCATGCAGGCAAACAGCCTTATAGA
TGTATTGAATGTGGGAAGTTCCTGAAGAAGCACTCAACGTTTATCAACCATCAGAGAATTCATTCTAGGG
AGAAACCCCACAAATGCATTGAATGTGGAAAAACTTTCAGAAAGAACTCAATCCTTTTAAGTCATCAGAG
AATTCATACTGGCCAGAAACCCTACAAATGTAATGACTGTGGGAAAGCCTTCGCTCAGAATGCAGCTCTT
ACTCGTCATGAAAGAATACATAGTGGAGAGAAGCCTTTTAAATGTAACAAGTGTGGGAGAGCTTTCAGGG
ATAATTCAACTGTGTTGGAACATCAGAAAATCCATACTGGTGAGAAGCCATATCAGTGTAATGAATGTGG
AAAAGCCTTTAGGAAGAGCTCAACTCTTATTAGTCACCAAAGAATGCATACTGGGGAGAAACCCTATCAC
TGCAGTAAATGTGGAAAATCTTTCAGGTATAGCTCATCCTTTGCTGGTCATCAGAAAACTCACAGTGGAA
ATAAACCGTATCAGTGTCGTGACTGTGGGAAGGCCTTTACAAAGAGCTCAACCCTTACTGGACATCAGAG
AATTCATACTGGAGAAAAACCCTATCACTGTAAGAAATGTGGGAAAGCCTTTCGGCACAGCTCAGGCCTT
GTTGAACATCAGAGACTCCATACTGGGGAAAAACCTTATAAATGTAATGAATGTGGGAAAGCTTTTCCCC
GAAGTTCAGCCCTTAAGCAACATAAGAAAATTCATAATAAAGAAAGAGCCATGAAATGTAGTTAGTAATG
AACTAGTCCGTAACTTGAAAGTATTTCGATTTCTTGGCTTTATATATCTTGTGGAAAGGACGAGAGGGCA
AATCTTGCAAATCCGCTACGCGTTAAGTCGACAATCAACCTCTGGATTACAAAATTTGTGAAAGATTGAC
TGGTATTCTTAACTATGTTGCTCCTTTTACGCTATGTGGATACGCTGCTTTAATGCCTTTGTATCATGCT
ATTGCTTCCCGTATGGCTTTCATTTTCTCCTCCTTGTATAAATCCTGGTTGCTGTCTCTTTATGAGGAGT
TGTGGCCCGTTGTCAGGCAACGTGGCGTGGTGTGCACTGTGTTTGCTGACGCAACCCCCACTGGTTGGGG
CATTGCCACCACCTGTCAGCTCCTTTCCGGGACTTTCGCTTTCCCCCTCCCTATTGCCACGGCGGAACTC
ATCGCCGCCTGCCTTGCCCGCTGCTGGACAGGGGCTCGGCTGTTGGGCACTGACAATTCCGTGGTGTTGT
CGGGGAAATCATCGTCCTTTCCTTGGCTGCTCGCCTGTGTTGCCACCTGGATTCTGCGCGGGACGTCCTT
CTGCTACGTCCCTTCGGCCCTCAATCCAGCGGACCTTCCTTCCCGCGGCCTGCTGCCGGCTCTGCGGCCT
CTTCCGCGTCTTCGCCTTCGCCCTCAGACGAGTCGGATCTCCCTTTGGGCCGCCTCCCCGCGTCGACTTT
AAGACCAATGACTTACAAGGCAGCTGTAGATCTTAGCCACTTTTTAAAAGAAAAGGGGGGACTGGAAGGG
CTAATTCACTCCCAACGAAGACAAGATCTGCTTTTTGCTTGTACTGGGTCTCTCTGGTTAGACCAGATCT
GAGCCTGGGAGCTCTCTGGCTAACTAGGGAACCCACTGCTTAAGCCTCAATAAAGCTTGCCTTGAGTGCT
TCAAGTAGTGTGTGCCCGTCTGTTGTGTGACTCTGGTAACTAGAGATCCCTCAGACCCTTTTAGTCAGTG
TGGAAAATCTCTAGCAGTACGTATAGTAGTTCATGTCATCTTATTATTCAGTATTTATAACTTGCAAAGA
AATGAATATCAGAGAGTGAGAGGAACTTGTTTATTGCAGCTTATAATGGTTACAAATAAAGCAATAGCAT
CACAAATTTCACAAATAAAGCATTTTTTTCACTGCATTCTAGTTGTGGTTTGTCCAAACTCATCAATGTA
TCTTATCATGTCTGGCTCTAGCTATCCCGCCCCTAACTCCGCCCATCCCGCCCCTAACTCCGCCCAGTTC
CGCCCATTCTCCGCCCCATGGCTGACTAATTTTTTTTATTTATGCAGAGGCCGAGGCCGCCTCGGCCTCT
GAGCTATTCCAGAAGTAGTGAGGAGGCTTTTTTGGAGGCCTAGGGACGTACCCAATTCGCCCTATAGTGA
GTCGTATTACGCGCGCTCACTGGCCGTCGTTTTACAACGTCGTGACTGGGAAAACCCTGGCGTTACCCAA
CTTAATCGCCTTGCAGCACATCCCCCTTTCGCCAGCTGGCGTAATAGCGAAGAGGCCCGCACCGATCGCC
CTTCCCAACAGTTGCGCAGCCTGAATGGCGAATGGG
[124 nt withheld, positions 7037-7160]
C
[91 nt withheld, positions 7162-7252]
A
[49 nt withheld, positions 7254-7302]
CCTTTGACGTTGGAGTCCACGTTCTTT
[37 nt withheld, positions 7330-7366]
ACCCTATCTCGGTCTATTCTTTTGATTTATAAGGGATTTTGCCGATTTCGGCCTATTGGTTAAAAAATGA
GCTGATTTAACAAAAATTTAACGCGAATTTTAACAAAATATTAACGCTTACAATTTAGGTGGCACTTTTC
GGGGAAATGTGCGCGGAACCCCTATTTGTTTATTTTTCTAAATACATTCAAATATGTATCCGCTCATGAG
ACAATAACCCTGATAAATGCTTCAATAATATTGAAAAAGGAAGAGTATGAGTATTCAACATTTCCGTGTC
GCCCTTATTCCCTTTTTTGCGGCATTTTGCCTTCCTGTTTTTGCTCACCCAGAAACGCTGGTGAAAGTAA
AAGATGCTGAAGATCAGTTGGGTGCACGAGTGGGTTACATCGAACTGGATCTCAACAGCGGTAAGATCCT
TGAGAGTTTTCGCCCCGAAGAACGTTTTCCAATGATGAGCACTTTTAAAGTTCTGCTATGTGGCGCGGTA
TTATCCCGTATTGACGCCGGGCAAGAGCAACTCGGTCGCCGCATACACTATTCTCAGAATGACTTGGTTG
AGTACTCACCAGTCACAGAAAAGCATCTTACGGATGGCATGACAGTAAGAGAATTATGCAGTGCTGCCAT
AACCATGAGTGATAACACTGCGGCCAACTTACTTCTGACAACGATCGGAGGACCGAAGGAGCTAACCGCT
TTTTTGCACAACATGGGGGATCATGTAACTCGCCTTGATCGTTGGGAACCGGAGCTGAATGAAGCCATAC
CAAACGACGAGCGTGACACCACGATGCCTGTAGCAATGGCAACAACGTTGCGCAAACTATTAACTGGCGA
ACTACTTACTCTAGCTTCCCGGCAACAATTAATAGACTGGATGGAGGCGGATAAAGTTGCAGGACCACTT
CTGCGCTCGGCCCTTCCGGCTGGCTGGTTTATTGCTGATAAATCTGGAGCCGGTGAGCGTGGGTCTCGCG
GTATCATTGCAGCACTGGGGCCAGATGGTAAGCCCTCCCGTATCGTAGTTATCTACACGACGGGGAGTCA
GGCAACTATGGATGAACGAAATAGACAGATCGCTGAGATAGGTGCCTCACTGATTAAGCATTGGTAACTG
TCAGACCAAGTTTACTCATATATACTTTAGATTGATTTAAAACTTCATTTTTAATTTAAAAGGATCTAGG
TGAAGATCCTTTTTGATAATCTCATGACCAAAATCCCTTAACGTGAGTTTTCGTTCCACTGAGCGTCAGA
CCCCGTAGAAAAGATCAAAGGATCTTCTTGAGATCCTTTTTTTCTGCGCGTAATCTGCTGCTTGCAAACA
AAAAAACCACCGCTACCAGCGGTGGTTTGTTTGCCGGATCAAGAGCTACCAACTCTTTTTCCGAAGGTAA
CTGGCTTCAGCAGAGCGCAGATACCAAATACTGTTCTTCTAGTGTAGCCGTAGTTAGGCCACCACTTCAA
GAACTCTGTAGCACCGCCTACATACCTCGCTCTGCTAATCCTGTTACCAGTGGCTGCTGCCAGTGGCGAT
AAGTCGTGTCTTACCGGGTTGGACTCAAGACGATAGTTACCGGATAAGGCGCAGCGGTCGGGCTGAACGG
GGGGTTCGTGCACACAGCCCAGCTTGGAGCGAACGACCTACACCGAACTGAGATACCTACAGCGTGAGCT
ATGAGAAAGCGCCACGCTTCCCGAAGGGAGAAAGGCGGACAGGTATCCGGTAAGCGGCAGGGTCGGAACA
GGAGAGCGCACGAGGGAGCTTCCAGGGGGAAACGCCTGGTATCTTTATAGTCCTGTCGGGTTTCGCCACC
TCTGACTTGAGCGTCGATTTTTGTGATGCTCGTCAGGGGGGCGGAGCCTATGGAAAAACGCCAGCAACGC
GGCCTTTTTACGGTTCCTGGCCTTTTGCTGGCCTTTTGCTCACATGTTCTTTCCTGCGTTATCCCCTGAT
TCTGTGGATAACCGTATTACCGCCTTTGAGTGAGCTGATACCGCTCGCCGCAGCCGAACGACCGAGCGCA
GCGAGTCAGTGAGCGAGGAAGCGGAAGAGCGCCCAATACGCAAACCGCCTCTCCCCGCGCGTTGGCCGAT
TCATTAATGCAGCTGGCACGACAGGTTTCCCGACTGGAAAGCGGGCAGTGAGCGCAACGCAATTAATGTG
AGTTAGCTCACTCATTAGGCACCCCAGGCTTTACACTTTATGCTTCCGGCTCGTATGTTGTGTGGAATTG
TGAGCGGATAACAATTTCACACAGGAAACAGCTATGACCATGATTACGCCAAGCGCGCAATTAACCCTCA
CTAAAGGGAACAAAA
