>Addgene plasmid #141679 | TFORF0742 | depositor partial sequence | sequence record 277174 | Insert
ACCGCCACCATGGCCCCAAGAGCCCAGATCCAGGGACCGCTGACATTTGGGGATGTGGCTGTGGCCTTTA
CCCGGATTGAGTGGAGACACCTGGATGCTGCTCAGCGGGCCCTGTACAGGGATGTGATGCTGGAGAACTA
TGGGAATCTGGTGTCTGTGGGGCTTCTCTCTTCCAAACCAAAACTAATTACTCAGTTGGAGCAAGGGGCA
GAGCCCTGGACTGAGGTGCGAGAGGCTCCATCAGGCACACATGCAGTCGAGGATTACTGGTTTGAAACAA
AGATGTCAGCCCTAAAGCAAAGCACTTCTGAAGCATCTGTTCTGGGAGAGCGAACGAAAAGTGTCATGAT
GGAAAAAGGCCTGGACTGGGAGGGCAGAAGCTCCACAGAGAAGAACTATAAGTGCAAGGAATGTGGGAAA
GTCTTCAAATACAATTCGTCCTTTATTAGCCACCAGAGAAATCACACCAGTGAGAAACCACATAAATGTA
AAGAATGTGGGATCGCCTTTATGAACAGTTCATCCCTTTTAAATCACCATAAGGTTCATGCAGGCAAACA
GCCTTATAGATGTATTGAATGTGGGAAGTTCCTGAAGAAGCACTCAACGTTTATCAACCATCAGAGAATT
CATTCTAGGGAGAAACCCCACAAATGCATTGAATGTGGAAAAACTTTCAGAAAGAACTCAATCCTTTTAA
GTCATCAGAGAATTCATACTGGCCAGAAACCCTACAAATGTAATGACTGTGGGAAAGCCTTCGCTCAGAA
TGCAGCTCTTACTCGTCATGAAAGAATACATAGTGGAGAGAAGCCTTTTAAATGTAACAAGTGTGGGAGA
GCTTTCAGGGATAATTCAACTGTGTTGGAACATCAGAAAATCCATACTGGTGAGAAGCCATATCAGTGTA
ATGAATGTGGAAAAGCCTTTAGGAAGAGCTCAACTCTTATTAGTCACCAAAGAATGCATACTGGGGAGAA
ACCCTATCACTGCAGTAAATGTGGAAAATCTTTCAGGTATAGCTCATCCTTTGCTGGTCATCAGAAAACT
CACAGTGGAAATAAACCGTATCAGTGTCGTGACTGTGGGAAGGCCTTTACAAAGAGCTCAACCCTTACTG
GACATCAGAGAATTCATACTGGAGAAAAACCCTATCACTGTAAGAAATGTGGGAAAGCCTTTCGGCACAG
CTCAGGCCTTGTTGAACATCAGAGACTCCATACTGGGGAAAAACCTTATAAATGTAATGAATGTGGGAAA
GCTTTTCCCCGAAGTTCAGCCCTTAAGCAACATAAGAAAATTCATAATAAAGAAAGAGCCATGAAATGTA
GTTAGTAATGAACTAGTCCGTAACTTGAAAGTATTTCGATTTCTTGGCTTTATATATCTTGTGGAAAGGA
CGAGAGGGCAAATCTTGCAAATCCGCT
