>Addgene plasmid #141679 | TFORF0742 | depositor partial sequence | sequence record 277175 | Barcode
GAGGGCAAATCTTGCAAATCCGCT
